Addgene plasmid #142412: TFORF2385
Purpose: Lentiviral vector for overexpressing transcription factor ORFs with unique 24-bp barcodes. Barcodes facilitate identification of transcription factors in pooled screens.
Depositing lab: Feng Zhang. Depositing organization: Broad Institute. Publication: A transcription factor atlas of directed differentiation. Joung J, Ma S, Tay T, Geiger-Schuller KR, Kirchgatterer PC, Verdine VK, Guo B, Arias-Garcia MA, Allen WE, Singh A, Kuksenko O, Abudayyeh OO, Gootenberg JS, Fu Z, Macrae RK, Buenrostro JD, Regev A, Zhang F. Cell. 2023 Jan 5;186(1):209-229.e26. doi: 10.1016/j.cell.2022.11.026. PubMed 36608654.
Backbone
  Vector backbone: pLX_TRC317
  Backbone manufacturer: Broad Institute Genetic Perturbation Platform
  Backbone size w/o insert (bp): 8264
  Vector type: Mammalian Expression, Lentiviral
  Selectable markers: Puromycin
Growth in bacteria
  Bacterial resistance: Ampicillin, 100 μg/mL
  Growth temperature: 37°C
  Growth strain: NEB Stable
  Copy number: High Copy
Gene/Insert
  Gene/Insert name: MBD3
  Species: H. sapiens (human)
  Insert size (bp): 977
  Entrez Gene: MBD3
  Promoter: EF1a
  Cloning method: Unknown
  Sequencing primers: 5′ GGGTGGAGACTGAAGTTAGGCCAG; 3′ CACATAGCGTAAAAGGAGCAACATAG
Terms and licenses: Academic/Nonprofit Terms; Industry Terms: Not Available to Industry
Depositor comments: NM_001281453,ENST00000434436 . The transcription factor ORF portion of this plasmid was synthesized by Genewiz. Please test multiple small colonies in case of plasmid recombination. To make this collection available in a timely manner, a portion of this collection was not fully sequenced by Addgene. If an Addgene verified full plasmid sequence is not available, please contact us prior to placing an order to request the full sequence.
How to cite: TFORF2385 was a gift from Feng Zhang (Addgene plasmid # 142412 ; http://n2t.net/addgene:142412 ; RRID:Addgene_142412)
