[The description below was written by a language model from this plasmid's Addgene catalogue record and pLannotate feature annotations shown in this document.]
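Description:
TFORF2385 is a lentiviral mammalian expression plasmid built on the pLX_TRC317 backbone and carrying the human MBD3 open reading frame. It belongs to a barcoded transcription factor ORF collection designed for pooled overexpression screens. It is propagated in E. coli through a high-copy ColE1/pUC-type origin with ampicillin selection (AmpR under its own bla promoter). The backbone also retains an f1 origin and remnants of a lac/lacZα cloning region flanked by T7 and T3 promoters. The depositor notes that the plasmid can recombine, as is common for LTR-containing vectors.

The viral portion follows a third-generation, self-inactivating design. An RSV promoter drives a truncated HIV-1 5' LTR, followed by the Ψ packaging signal with a partial gag sequence, the Rev response element for Rev-dependent nuclear export of the genomic RNA, a cPPT/CTS element, and a ΔU3 3' LTR followed by an SV40 polyadenylation signal. Within the transfer cassette, an SV40 early promoter/origin drives puromycin N-acetyltransferase for selection of transduced cells. A separate EF-1α promoter drives MBD3, a methyl-CpG-binding domain protein associated with transcriptional repression and recruitment of histone deacetylases. A WPRE downstream of the ORF enhances transcript stability and expression.

The catalogue describes a unique 24-bp barcode linked to each ORF, which identifies the transcription factor by sequencing in pooled screens. The feature table does not annotate the barcode. The recorded insert is somewhat longer than the annotated coding sequence, and the short U6 promoter fragment called just after the ORF may simply be flanking sequence in that region. No epitope tag or fluorescent reporter is annotated.
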