Features (pLannotate 1.2.2; 31 found; start..end, strand, type, name):
      5..231     +  promoter       RSV promoter: Rous sarcoma virus enhancer/promoter
    232..412     +  LTR            5' LTR (truncated): truncated 5' long terminal repeat (LTR) from HIV-1
    459..584     +  misc_feature   HIV-1 Ψ: packaging signal of human immunodeficiency virus type 1
    568..931     +  CDS            HIV-1 gag (fragment): gag protein from human immunodeficiency virus 1; gag
   1077..1310    +  misc_feature   RRE: The Rev response element (RRE) of HIV-1 allows for Rev-dependent mRNA export from the nucleus to the cytoplasm.
   1687..1713    +  CDS            Rev (fragment): human immunodeficiency virus 1 (HIV-1) Rev protein; rev; enhances nuclear export of unspliced and incompletely spliced viral mRNAs
   1720..1743    +  promoter       SV40 promoter (fragment): SV40 early promoter
   1744..1815    +  promoter       SV40 promoter (fragment): SV40 enhancer and early promoter
   1839..1974    +  rep_origin     SV40 ori: SV40 origin of replication
   2020..2616    +  CDS            PuroR (fragment): puromycin N-acetyltransferase; pac from Streptomyces; confers resistance to puromycin
   2665..2782    +  misc_feature   cPPT/CTS: central polypurine tract and central termination sequence of HIV-1
   2847..2913    +  CDS            small t antigen (fragment): SV40 (simian virus 40) small t antigen
   2920..4098    +  promoter       EF-1α promoter: strong constitutive promoter for human elongation factor EF-1α
   4115..4987    +  CDS            MBD3: MBD3_HUMAN - Experimental evidence at protein level: Swiss-Prot protein existence level 1. Acts as transcriptional repressor and plays a role in gene silencing. Does not bind to DNA by itself (PubMed:12124384). Binds to DNA with a preference for sites containing methylated CpG dinucleotides (in vitro). Binds to a lesser degree DNA containing unmethylated CpG dinucleotides (PubMed:24307175). Recruits histone deacetylases and DNA methyltransferases. From Homo sapiens (Human).
   5003..5056    +  promoter       U6 promoter (fragment): RNA polymerase III promoter for human U6 snRNA
   5098..5686    +  misc_feature   WPRE: woodchuck hepatitis virus posttranscriptional regulatory element
   5737..5756    +  misc_feature   cPPT/CTS (fragment): central polypurine tract and central termination sequence of HIV-1
   5758..5991    +  LTR            3' LTR (ΔU3): self-inactivating 3' long terminal repeat (LTR) from HIV-1
   6069..6190    +  polyA_signal   SV40 poly(A) signal: SV40 polyadenylation signal
   6230..6365    +  rep_origin     SV40 ori: SV40 origin of replication
   6386..6404    -  promoter       T7 promoter: promoter for bacteriophage T7 RNA polymerase
   6412..6567    +  CDS            lacZα (fragment): LacZα fragment of β-galactosidase; lacZ fragment
   6572..7000    +  rep_origin     f1 ori (sequence partly withheld): f1 bacteriophage origin of replication; arrow indicates direction of (+) strand synthesis
   7053..7157    +  promoter       AmpR promoter: bla
   7158..8018    +  CDS            AmpR: β-lactamase; bla; confers resistance to ampicillin, carbenicillin, and related antibiotics
   8189..8777    +  rep_origin     ori: high-copy-number ColE1/pMB1/pBR322/pUC origin of replication
   8960..9052    +  CDS            lacI (fragment): lac repressor; lacI; The lac repressor binds to the lac operator to inhibit transcription in E. coli. This inhibition can be relieved by adding lactose or isopropyl-β-D-thiogalactopyranoside (IPTG).
   9065..9086    +  protein_bind   CAP binding site: CAP binding activates transcription in the presence of cAMP. E. coli catabolite activator protein
   9101..9131    +  promoter       lac promoter: promoter for the E. coli lac operon
   9139..9155    +  protein_bind   lac operator: The lac repressor binds to the lac operator to inhibit transcription in E. coli. This inhibition can be relieved by adding lactose or isopropyl-β-D-thiogalactopyranoside (IPTG). lac repressor encoded by lacI
   9200..9218    +  promoter       T3 promoter: promoter for bacteriophage T3 RNA polymerase
>Addgene plasmid #142412 | TFORF2385 | addgene full sequence | sequence record 397162 | Addgene NGS Result
TTAATGTAGTCTTATGCAATACTCTTGTAGTCTTGCAACATGGTAACGATGAGTTAGCAACATGCCTTAC
AAGGAGAGAAAAAGCACCGTGCATGCCGATTGGTGGAAGTAAGGTGGTACGATCGTGCCTTATTAGGAAG
GCAACAGACGGGTCTGACATGGATTGGACGAACCACTGAATTGCCGCATTGCAGAGATATTGTATTTAAG
TGCCTAGCTCGATACATAAACGGGTCTCTCTGGTTAGACCAGATCTGAGCCTGGGAGCTCTCTGGCTAAC
TAGGGAACCCACTGCTTAAGCCTCAATAAAGCTTGCCTTGAGTGCTTCAAGTAGTGTGTGCCCGTCTGTT
GTGTGACTCTGGTAACTAGAGATCCCTCAGACCCTTTTAGTCAGTGTGGAAAATCTCTAGCAGTGGCGCC
CGAACAGGGACTTGAAAGCGAAAGGGAAACCAGAGGAGCTCTCTCGACGCAGGACTCGGCTTGCTGAAGC
GCGCACGGCAAGAGGCGAGGGGCGGCGACTGGTGAGTACGCCAAAAATTTTGACTAGCGGAGGCTAGAAG
GAGAGAGATGGGTGCGAGAGCGTCAGTATTAAGCGGGGGAGAATTAGATCGCGATGGGAAAAAATTCGGT
TAAGGCCAGGGGGAAAGAAAAAATATAAATTAAAACATATAGTATGGGCAAGCAGGGAGCTAGAACGATT
CGCAGTTAATCCTGGCCTGTTAGAAACATCAGAAGGCTGTAGACAAATACTGGGACAGCTACAACCATCC
CTTCAGACAGGATCAGAAGAACTTAGATCATTATATAATACAGTAGCAACCCTCTATTGTGTGCATCAAA
GGATAGAGATAAAAGACACCAAGGAAGCTTTAGACAAGATAGAGGAAGAGCAAAACAAAAGTAAGACCAC
CGCACAGCAAGCGGCCGCTGATCTTCAGACCTGGAGGAGGAGATATGAGGGACAATTGGAGAAGTGAATT
ATATAAATATAAAGTAGTAAAAATTGAACCATTAGGAGTAGCACCCACCAAGGCAAAGAGAAGAGTGGTG
CAGAGAGAAAAAAGAGCAGTGGGAATAGGAGCTTTGTTCCTTGGGTTCTTGGGAGCAGCAGGAAGCACTA
TGGGCGCAGCGTCAATGACGCTGACGGTACAGGCCAGACAATTATTGTCTGGTATAGTGCAGCAGCAGAA
CAATTTGCTGAGGGCTATTGAGGCGCAACAGCATCTGTTGCAACTCACAGTCTGGGGCATCAAGCAGCTC
CAGGCAAGAATCCTGGCTGTGGAAAGATACCTAAAGGATCAACAGCTCCTGGGGATTTGGGGTTGCTCTG
GAAAACTCATTTGCACCACTGCTGTGCCTTGGAATGCTAGTTGGAGTAATAAATCTCTGGAACAGATTTG
GAATCACACGACCTGGATGGAGTGGGACAGAGAAATTAACAATTACACAAGCTTAATACACTCCTTAATT
GAAGAATCGCAAAACCAGCAAGAAAAGAATGAACAAGAATTATTGGAATTAGATAAATGGGCAAGTTTGT
GGAATTGGTTTAACATAACAAATTGGCTGTGGTATATAAAATTATTCATAATGATAGTAGGAGGCTTGGT
AGGTTTAAGAATAGTTTTTGCTGTACTTTCTATAGTGAATAGAGTTAGGCAGGGATATTCACCATTATCG
TTTCAGACCCACCTCCCAACCCCGAGGGGACCCATGCATTGCATCTCAATTAGTCAGCAACCAGGTGTGG
AAAGTCCCCAGGCTCCCCAGCAGGCAGAAGTATGCAAAGCATGCGTCTCAATTAGTCAGCAACCATAGTC
CCGCCCCTAACTCCGCCCATCCCGCCCCTAACTCCGCCCAGTTCCGCCCATTCTCCGCCCCATGGCTGAC
TAATTTTTTTTATTTATGCAGAGGCCGAGGCCGCCTCGGCCTCTGAGCTATTCCAGAAGTAGTGAGGAGG
CTTTTTTGGAGGCCTAGGCTTTTGCAAAAAGCTTTCTAGAGGTACCACCGGAGCTTACCATGACCGAGTA
CAAGCCCACGGTGCGCCTCGCCACCCGCGACGACGTCCCCAGGGCCGTACGCACCCTCGCCGCCGCGTTC
GCCGACTACCCCGCCACGCGCCACACCGTCGATCCGGACCGCCACATCGAGCGGGTCACCGAGCTGCAAG
AACTCTTCCTCACGCGCGTCGGGCTCGACATCGGCAAGGTGTGGGTCGCGGACGACGGCGCCGCCGTGGC
GGTCTGGACCACGCCGGAGAGCGTCGAAGCGGGGGCGGTGTTCGCCGAGATCGGCCCGCGCATGGCCGAG
TTGAGCGGTTCCCGGCTGGCCGCGCAGCAACAGATGGAAGGCCTCCTGGCGCCGCACCGGCCCAAGGAGC
CCGCGTGGTTCCTGGCCACCGTCGGCGTCTCGCCCGACCACCAGGGCAAGGGTCTGGGCAGCGCCGTCGT
GCTCCCCGGAGTGGAGGCGGCCGAGCGCGCCGGGGTGCCCGCCTTCCTGGAGACCTCCGCGCCCCGCAAC
CTCCCCTTCTACGAGCGGCTCGGCTTCACCGTCACCGCCGACGTCGAGGTGCCCGAAGGACCGCGCACCT
GGTGCATGACCCGCAAGCCCGGTGCCAGTTAACGAATTCTAGATCTTGAGACAAATGGCAGTATTCATCC
ACAATTTTAAAAGAAAAGGGGGGATTGGGGGGTACAGTGCAGGGGAAAGAATAGTAGACATAATAGCAAC
AGACATACAAACTAAAGAATTACAAAAACAAATTACAAAAATTCAAAATTTTCGGGTTTATTACAGGGAC
AGCAGAGATCCACTTTGGCGCCGGCTCGAGGCCTGCAGGTGCAAAGATGGATAAAGTTTTAAACAGAGAG
GAATCTTTGCAGCTAATGGACCTTCTAGGTCTTGAAAGGAGTGGGAATTGGCTCCGGTGCCCGTCAGTGG
GCAGAGCGCACATCGCCCACAGTCCCCGAGAAGTTGGGGGGAGGGGTCGGCAATTGAACCGGTGCCTAGA
GAAGGTGGCGCGGGGTAAACTGGGAAAGTGATGTCGTGTACTGGCTCCGCCTTTTTCCCGAGGGTGGGGG
AGAACCGTATATAAGTGCAGTAGTCGCCGTGAACGTTCTTTTTCGCAACGGGTTTGCCGCCAGAACACAG
GTAAGTGCCGTGTGTGGTTCCCGCGGGCCTGGCCTCTTTACGGGTTATGGCCCTTGCGTGCCTTGAATTA
CTTCCACCTGGCTGCAGTACGTGATTCTTGATCCCGAGCTTCGGGTTGGAAGTGGGTGGGAGAGTTCGAG
GCCTTGCGCTTAAGGAGCCCCTTCGCCTCGTGCTTGAGTTGAGGCCTGGCCTGGGCGCTGGGGCCGCCGC
GTGCGAATCTGGTGGCACCTTCGCGCCTGTCTCGCTGCTTTCGATAAGTCTCTAGCCATTTAAAATTTTT
GATGACCTGCTGCGACGCTTTTTTTCTGGCAAGATAGTCTTGTAAATGCGGGCCAAGATCTGCACACTGG
TATTTCGGTTTTTGGGGCCGCGGGCGGCGACGGGGCCCGTGCGTCCCAGCGCACATGTTCGGCGAGGCGG
GGCCTGCGAGCGCGGCCACCGAGAATCGGACGGGGGTAGTCTCAAGCTGGCCGGCCTGCTCTGGTGCCTG
GCCTCGCGCCGCCGTGTATCGCCCCGCCCTGGGCGGCAAGGCTGGCCCGGTCGGCACCAGTTGCGTGAGC
GGAAAGATGGCCGCTTCCCGGCCCTGCTGCAGGGAGCTCAAAATGGAGGACGCGGCGCTCGGGAGAGCGG
GCGGGTGAGTCACCCACACAAAGGAAAAGGGCCTTTCCGTCCTCAGCCGTCGCTTCATGTGACTCCACGG
AGTACCGGGCGCCGTCCAGGCACCTCGATTAGTTCTCGAGCTTTTGGAGTACGTCGTCTTTAGGTTGGGG
GGAGGGGTTTTATGCGATGGAGTTTCCCCACACTGAGTGGGTGGAGACTGAAGTTAGGCCAGCTTGGCAC
TTGATGTAATTCTCCTTGGAATTTGCCCTTTTTGAGTTTGGATCTTGGTTCATTCTCAAGCCTCAGACAG
TGGTTCAAAGTTTTTTTCTTCCATTTCAGGTGTCGTGAGGCTAGCACCGCCACCATGGAGCGGAAGAGGT
GGGAGTGCCCGGCGCTCCCGCAGGGCTGGGAGAGGGAAGAAGTGCCCAGAAGGTCGGGGCTGTCGGCCGG
CCACAGGGATGTCTTTTACTATAGCCCGAGCGGGAAGAAGTTCCGCAGCAAGCCGCAGCTGGCGCGCTAC
CTGGGCGGCTCCATGGACCTGAGCACCTTCGACTTCCGCACGGGCAAGATGCTGATGAGCAAGATGAACA
AGAGCCGCCAGCGCGTGCGCTACGACTCCTCCAACCAGGTCAAGGGCAAGCCCGACCTGAACACGGCGCT
GCCCGTGCGCCAGACGGCGTCCATCTTCAAGCAGCCGGTGACCAAGATTACCAACCACCCCAGCAACAAG
GTCAAGAGCGACCCGCAGAAGGCGGTGGACCAGCCGCGCCAGCTCTTCTGGGAGAAGAAGCTGAGCGGCC
TGAACGCCTTCGACATTGCTGAGGAGCTGGTCAAGACCATGGACCTCCCCAAGGGCCTGCAGGGGGTGGG
ACCTGGCTGCACGGATGAGACGCTGCTGTCGGCCATCGCCAGCGCCCTGCACACTAGCACCATGCCCATC
ACGGGACAGCTCTCGGCCGCCGTGGAGAAGAACCCCGGCGTATGGCTCAACACCACGCAGCCCCTGTGCA
AAGCCTTCATGGTGACCGACGAGGACATCAGGAAGCAGGAAGAGCTGGTGCAGCAGGTGCGGAAGCGGCT
GGAGGAGGCGCTGATGGCCGACATGCTGGCGCACGTGGAGGAGCTGGCCCGTGACGGGGAGGCGCCGCTG
GACAAGGCCTGCGCTGAGGACGACGACGAGGAAGACGAGGAGGAGGAGGAGGAGGAGCCCGACCCGGACC
CGGAGATGGAGCACGTCTAGTAATGAACTAGTCCGTAACTTGAAAGTATTTCGATTTCTTGGCTTTATAT
ATCTTGTGGAAAGGACGACGCGTTCCCGTGAAGGAAAGAGGAACGCGTTAAGTCGACAATCAACCTCTGG
ATTACAAAATTTGTGAAAGATTGACTGGTATTCTTAACTATGTTGCTCCTTTTACGCTATGTGGATACGC
TGCTTTAATGCCTTTGTATCATGCTATTGCTTCCCGTATGGCTTTCATTTTCTCCTCCTTGTATAAATCC
TGGTTGCTGTCTCTTTATGAGGAGTTGTGGCCCGTTGTCAGGCAACGTGGCGTGGTGTGCACTGTGTTTG
CTGACGCAACCCCCACTGGTTGGGGCATTGCCACCACCTGTCAGCTCCTTTCCGGGACTTTCGCTTTCCC
CCTCCCTATTGCCACGGCGGAACTCATCGCCGCCTGCCTTGCCCGCTGCTGGACAGGGGCTCGGCTGTTG
GGCACTGACAATTCCGTGGTGTTGTCGGGGAAATCATCGTCCTTTCCTTGGCTGCTCGCCTGTGTTGCCA
CCTGGATTCTGCGCGGGACGTCCTTCTGCTACGTCCCTTCGGCCCTCAATCCAGCGGACCTTCCTTCCCG
CGGCCTGCTGCCGGCTCTGCGGCCTCTTCCGCGTCTTCGCCTTCGCCCTCAGACGAGTCGGATCTCCCTT
TGGGCCGCCTCCCCGCGTCGACTTTAAGACCAATGACTTACAAGGCAGCTGTAGATCTTAGCCACTTTTT
AAAAGAAAAGGGGGGACTGGAAGGGCTAATTCACTCCCAACGAAGACAAGATCTGCTTTTTGCTTGTACT
GGGTCTCTCTGGTTAGACCAGATCTGAGCCTGGGAGCTCTCTGGCTAACTAGGGAACCCACTGCTTAAGC
CTCAATAAAGCTTGCCTTGAGTGCTTCAAGTAGTGTGTGCCCGTCTGTTGTGTGACTCTGGTAACTAGAG
ATCCCTCAGACCCTTTTAGTCAGTGTGGAAAATCTCTAGCAGTACGTATAGTAGTTCATGTCATCTTATT
ATTCAGTATTTATAACTTGCAAAGAAATGAATATCAGAGAGTGAGAGGAACTTGTTTATTGCAGCTTATA
ATGGTTACAAATAAAGCAATAGCATCACAAATTTCACAAATAAAGCATTTTTTTCACTGCATTCTAGTTG
TGGTTTGTCCAAACTCATCAATGTATCTTATCATGTCTGGCTCTAGCTATCCCGCCCCTAACTCCGCCCA
TCCCGCCCCTAACTCCGCCCAGTTCCGCCCATTCTCCGCCCCATGGCTGACTAATTTTTTTTATTTATGC
AGAGGCCGAGGCCGCCTCGGCCTCTGAGCTATTCCAGAAGTAGTGAGGAGGCTTTTTTGGAGGCCTAGGG
ACGTACCCAATTCGCCCTATAGTGAGTCGTATTACGCGCGCTCACTGGCCGTCGTTTTACAACGTCGTGA
CTGGGAAAACCCTGGCGTTACCCAACTTAATCGCCTTGCAGCACATCCCCCTTTCGCCAGCTGGCGTAAT
AGCGAAGAGGCCCGCACCGATCGCCCTTCCCAACAGTTGCGCAGCCTGAATGGCGAATGGG
[124 nt withheld, positions 6572-6695]
C
[91 nt withheld, positions 6697-6787]
A
[49 nt withheld, positions 6789-6837]
CCTTTGACGTTGGAGTCCACGTTCTTT
[37 nt withheld, positions 6865-6901]
ACCCTATCTCGGTCTATTCTTTTGATTTATAAGGGATTTTGCCGATTTCGGCCTATTGGTTAAAAAATGA
GCTGATTTAACAAAAATTTAACGCGAATTTTAACAAAATATTAACGCTTACAATTTAGGTGGCACTTTTC
GGGGAAATGTGCGCGGAACCCCTATTTGTTTATTTTTCTAAATACATTCAAATATGTATCCGCTCATGAG
ACAATAACCCTGATAAATGCTTCAATAATATTGAAAAAGGAAGAGTATGAGTATTCAACATTTCCGTGTC
GCCCTTATTCCCTTTTTTGCGGCATTTTGCCTTCCTGTTTTTGCTCACCCAGAAACGCTGGTGAAAGTAA
AAGATGCTGAAGATCAGTTGGGTGCACGAGTGGGTTACATCGAACTGGATCTCAACAGCGGTAAGATCCT
TGAGAGTTTTCGCCCCGAAGAACGTTTTCCAATGATGAGCACTTTTAAAGTTCTGCTATGTGGCGCGGTA
TTATCCCGTATTGACGCCGGGCAAGAGCAACTCGGTCGCCGCATACACTATTCTCAGAATGACTTGGTTG
AGTACTCACCAGTCACAGAAAAGCATCTTACGGATGGCATGACAGTAAGAGAATTATGCAGTGCTGCCAT
AACCATGAGTGATAACACTGCGGCCAACTTACTTCTGACAACGATCGGAGGACCGAAGGAGCTAACCGCT
TTTTTGCACAACATGGGGGATCATGTAACTCGCCTTGATCGTTGGGAACCGGAGCTGAATGAAGCCATAC
CAAACGACGAGCGTGACACCACGATGCCTGTAGCAATGGCAACAACGTTGCGCAAACTATTAACTGGCGA
ACTACTTACTCTAGCTTCCCGGCAACAATTAATAGACTGGATGGAGGCGGATAAAGTTGCAGGACCACTT
CTGCGCTCGGCCCTTCCGGCTGGCTGGTTTATTGCTGATAAATCTGGAGCCGGTGAGCGTGGGTCTCGCG
GTATCATTGCAGCACTGGGGCCAGATGGTAAGCCCTCCCGTATCGTAGTTATCTACACGACGGGGAGTCA
GGCAACTATGGATGAACGAAATAGACAGATCGCTGAGATAGGTGCCTCACTGATTAAGCATTGGTAACTG
TCAGACCAAGTTTACTCATATATACTTTAGATTGATTTAAAACTTCATTTTTAATTTAAAAGGATCTAGG
TGAAGATCCTTTTTGATAATCTCATGACCAAAATCCCTTAACGTGAGTTTTCGTTCCACTGAGCGTCAGA
CCCCGTAGAAAAGATCAAAGGATCTTCTTGAGATCCTTTTTTTCTGCGCGTAATCTGCTGCTTGCAAACA
AAAAAACCACCGCTACCAGCGGTGGTTTGTTTGCCGGATCAAGAGCTACCAACTCTTTTTCCGAAGGTAA
CTGGCTTCAGCAGAGCGCAGATACCAAATACTGTTCTTCTAGTGTAGCCGTAGTTAGGCCACCACTTCAA
GAACTCTGTAGCACCGCCTACATACCTCGCTCTGCTAATCCTGTTACCAGTGGCTGCTGCCAGTGGCGAT
AAGTCGTGTCTTACCGGGTTGGACTCAAGACGATAGTTACCGGATAAGGCGCAGCGGTCGGGCTGAACGG
GGGGTTCGTGCACACAGCCCAGCTTGGAGCGAACGACCTACACCGAACTGAGATACCTACAGCGTGAGCT
ATGAGAAAGCGCCACGCTTCCCGAAGGGAGAAAGGCGGACAGGTATCCGGTAAGCGGCAGGGTCGGAACA
GGAGAGCGCACGAGGGAGCTTCCAGGGGGAAACGCCTGGTATCTTTATAGTCCTGTCGGGTTTCGCCACC
TCTGACTTGAGCGTCGATTTTTGTGATGCTCGTCAGGGGGGCGGAGCCTATGGAAAAACGCCAGCAACGC
GGCCTTTTTACGGTTCCTGGCCTTTTGCTGGCCTTTTGCTCACATGTTCTTTCCTGCGTTATCCCCTGAT
TCTGTGGATAACCGTATTACCGCCTTTGAGTGAGCTGATACCGCTCGCCGCAGCCGAACGACCGAGCGCA
GCGAGTCAGTGAGCGAGGAAGCGGAAGAGCGCCCAATACGCAAACCGCCTCTCCCCGCGCGTTGGCCGAT
TCATTAATGCAGCTGGCACGACAGGTTTCCCGACTGGAAAGCGGGCAGTGAGCGCAACGCAATTAATGTG
AGTTAGCTCACTCATTAGGCACCCCAGGCTTTACACTTTATGCTTCCGGCTCGTATGTTGTGTGGAATTG
TGAGCGGATAACAATTTCACACAGGAAACAGCTATGACCATGATTACGCCAAGCGCGCAATTAACCCTCA
CTAAAGGGAACAAAAGCTGGAGCTGCAAGC
