>Addgene plasmid #142412 | TFORF2385 | depositor partial sequence | sequence record 279374 | Insert
ACCGCCACCATGGAGCGGAAGAGGTGGGAGTGCCCGGCGCTCCCGCAGGGCTGGGAGAGGGAAGAAGTGC
CCAGAAGGTCGGGGCTGTCGGCCGGCCACAGGGATGTCTTTTACTATAGCCCGAGCGGGAAGAAGTTCCG
CAGCAAGCCGCAGCTGGCGCGCTACCTGGGCGGCTCCATGGACCTGAGCACCTTCGACTTCCGCACGGGC
AAGATGCTGATGAGCAAGATGAACAAGAGCCGCCAGCGCGTGCGCTACGACTCCTCCAACCAGGTCAAGG
GCAAGCCCGACCTGAACACGGCGCTGCCCGTGCGCCAGACGGCGTCCATCTTCAAGCAGCCGGTGACCAA
GATTACCAACCACCCCAGCAACAAGGTCAAGAGCGACCCGCAGAAGGCGGTGGACCAGCCGCGCCAGCTC
TTCTGGGAGAAGAAGCTGAGCGGCCTGAACGCCTTCGACATTGCTGAGGAGCTGGTCAAGACCATGGACC
TCCCCAAGGGCCTGCAGGGGGTGGGACCTGGCTGCACGGATGAGACGCTGCTGTCGGCCATCGCCAGCGC
CCTGCACACTAGCACCATGCCCATCACGGGACAGCTCTCGGCCGCCGTGGAGAAGAACCCCGGCGTATGG
CTCAACACCACGCAGCCCCTGTGCAAAGCCTTCATGGTGACCGACGAGGACATCAGGAAGCAGGAAGAGC
TGGTGCAGCAGGTGCGGAAGCGGCTGGAGGAGGCGCTGATGGCCGACATGCTGGCGCACGTGGAGGAGCT
GGCCCGTGACGGGGAGGCGCCGCTGGACAAGGCCTGCGCTGAGGACGACGACGAGGAAGACGAGGAGGAG
GAGGAGGAGGAGCCCGACCCGGACCCGGAGATGGAGCACGTCTAGTAATGAACTAGTCCGTAACTTGAAA
GTATTTCGATTTCTTGGCTTTATATATCTTGTGGAAAGGACGACGCGTTCCCGTGAAGGAAAGAGGA
