>Addgene plasmid #142412 | TFORF2385 | depositor partial sequence | sequence record 279375 | Barcode
CGCGTTCCCGTGAAGGAAAGAGGA
